>Addgene plasmid #171735 | E3_pENTR_L3-L2_NG_G1397-DddtoxA-N | addgene full sequence | sequence record 338620 | Addgene NGS Result
ATTGTTGCCCAGTTATCTCGCCCTGATCCGGCGTTGGCCGCGTTGACCAACGACCACCTCGTCGCCTTGG
CCTGCCTCGGCGGGCGTCCTGCGCTGGATGCAGTGAAAAAGGGATTGGGGGGGTCTGGATCGTATGCTTT
AGGACCGTATCAGATCTCAGCTCCACAATTGCCTGCATATAACGGACAAACTGTTGGGACCTTTTACTAC
GTTAACGATGCTGGTGGATTGGAGTCCAAAGTGTTCTCTTCTGGTGGCCCAACTCCATATCCCAATTATG
CGAATGCAGGCCATGTTGAAGGTCAATCAGCCCTATTCATGAGAGATAACGGAATAAGTGAAGGACTGGT
GTTTCACAACAATCCAGAAGGTACTTGTGGATTTTGCGTAAACATGACTGAGACACTTCTCCCAGAAAAT
GCCAAGATGACAGTTGTACCTCCTGAAGGTTCTGGTGGATCGACAAACCTTTCAGACATTATCGAGAAAG
AGACAGGCAAACAGCTAGTGATTCAAGAGTCCATTCTCATGCTTCCCGAAGAAGTTGAGGAAGTCATTGG
GAATAAGCCGGAAAGTGACATACTCGTTCATACGGCTTACGATGAGAGCACGGATGAGAATGTCATGTTG
CTTACCAGTGATGCACCTGAATACAAACCTTGGGCTTTAGTCATCCAGGACAGCAATGGTGAGAACAAGA
TCAAGATGCTGTGATAACTCGAGCGATCCTCTAGAACCCAGCTTTCTTGTACAAAGTTGGCATTATAAGA
AAGCATTGCTTATCAATTTGTTGCAACGAACAGGTCACTATCAGTCAAAATAAAATCATTATTTGCCATC
CAGCTGCAGGGCGGCCGCGATATCCCCTATAGTGAGTCGTATTACATGGTCATAGCTGTTTCCTGGCAGC
TCTGGCCCGTGTCTCAAAATCTCTGATGTTACATTGCACAAGATAAAAATATATCATCATGAACAATAAA
ACTGTCTGCTTACATAAACAGTAATACAAGGGGTGTTATGAGCCATATTCAACGGGAAACGTCGAGGCCG
CGATTAAATTCCAACATGGATGCTGATTTATATGGGTATAAATGGGCTCGCGATAATGTCGGGCAATCAG
GTGCGACAATCTATCGCTTGTATGGGAAGCCCGATGCGCCAGAGTTGTTTCTGAAACATGGCAAAGGTAG
CGTTGCCAATGATGTTACAGATGAGATGGTCAGACTAAACTGGCTGACGGAATTTATGCCTCTTCCGACC
ATCAAGCATTTTATCCGTACTCCTGATGATGCATGGTTACTCACCACTGCGATCCCCGGAAAAACAGCAT
TCCAGGTATTAGAAGAATATCCTGATTCAGGTGAAAATATTGTTGATGCGCTGGCAGTGTTCCTGCGCCG
GTTGCATTCGATTCCTGTTTGTAATTGTCCTTTTAACAGCGATCGCGTATTTCGCCTTGCTCAGGCGCAA
TCACGAATGAATAACGGTTTGGTTGATGCGAGTGATTTTGATGACGAGCGTAATGGCTGGCCTGTTGAAC
AAGTCTGGAAAGAAATGCATAAACTTTTGCCATTCTCACCGGATTCAGTCGTCACTCATGGTGATTTCTC
ACTTGATAACCTTATTTTTGACGAGGGGAAATTAATAGGTTGTATTGATGTTGGACGAGTCGGAATCGCA
GACCGATACCAGGATCTTGCCATCCTATGGAACTGCCTCGGTGAGTTTTCTCCTTCATTACAGAAACGGC
TTTTTCAAAAATATGGTATTGATAATCCTGATATGAATAAATTGCAGTTTCATTTGATGCTCGATGAGTT
TTTCTAATCAGAATTGGTTAATTGGTTGTAACACTGGCAGAGCATTACGCTGACTTGACGGGACGGCGCA
AGCTCATGACCAAAATCCCTTAACGTGAGTTACGCGTCGTTCCACTGAGCGTCAGACCCCGTAGAAAAGA
TCAAAGGATCTTCTTGAGATCCTTTTTTTCTGCGCGTAATCTGCTGCTTGCAAACAAAAAAACCACCGCT
ACCAGCGGTGGTTTGTTTGCCGGATCAAGAGCTACCAACTCTTTTTCCGAAGGTAACTGGCTTCAGCAGA
GCGCAGATACCAAATACTGTTCTTCTAGTGTAGCCGTAGTTAGGCCACCACTTCAAGAACTCTGTAGCAC
CGCCTACATACCTCGCTCTGCTAATCCTGTTACCAGTGGCTGCTGCCAGTGGCGATAAGTCGTGTCTTAC
CGGGTTGGACTCAAGACGATAGTTACCGGATAAGGCGCAGCGGTCGGGCTGAACGGGGGGTTCGTGCACA
CAGCCCAGCTTGGAGCGAACGACCTACACCGAACTGAGATACCTACAGCGTGAGCTATGAGAAAGCGCCA
CGCTTCCCGAAGGGAGAAAGGCGGACAGGTATCCGGTAAGCGGCAGGGTCGGAACAGGAGAGCGCACGAG
GGAGCTTCCAGGGGGAAACGCCTGGTATCTTTATAGTCCTGTCGGGTTTCGCCACCTCTGACTTGAGCGT
CGATTTTTGTGATGCTCGTCAGGGGGGCGGAGCCTATGGAAAAACGCCAGCAACGCGGCCTTTTTACGGT
TCCTGGCCTTTTGCTGGCCTTTTGCTCACATGTTCTTTCCTGCGTTATCCCCTGATTCTGTGGATAACCG
TATTACCGCCTTTGAGTGAGCTGATACCGCTCGCCGCAGCCGAACGACCGAGCGCAGCGAGTCAGTGAGC
GAGGAAGCGGAAGAGCGCCCAATACGCAAACCGCCTCTCCCCGCGCGTTGGCCGATTCATTAATGCAGCT
GGCACGACAGGTTTCCCGACTGGAAAGCGGGCAGTGAGCGCAACGCAATTAATACGCGTACCGCTAGCCA
GGAAGAGTTTGTAGAAACGCAAAAAGGCCATCCGTCAGGATGGCCTTCTGCTTAGTTTGATGCCTGGCAG
TTTATGGCGGGCGTCCTGCCCGCCACCCTCCGGGCCGTTGCTTCACAACGTTCAAATCCGCTCCCGGCGG
ATTTGTCCTACTCAGGAGAGCGTTCACCGACAAACAACAGATAAAACGAAAGGCCCAGTCTTCCGACTGA
GCCTTTCGTTTTATTTGATGCCTGGCAGTTCCCTACTCTCGCGTTAACGCTAGCATGGATGTTTTCCCAG
TCACGACGTTGTAAAACGACGGCCAGTCTTAAGCTCGGGCCCCAAATAATGATTTTATTTTGACTGATAG
TGACCTGTTCGTTGCAACAAATTGATGAGCAATGCTTTTTTATAATGCCAACTTTGTATAATAAAGTTGA
TAAGGAGACCGCCGCTGCCAAGTTCGAGAGACAGCACATGGACAGCATCGATATCGCCGATCTACGCACG
CTCGGCTACAGCCAGCAGCAACAGGAGAAGATCAAACCGAAGGTTCGTTCGACAGTGGCGCAGCACCACG
AGGCACTGGTCGGCCACGGGTTTACACACGCGCACATCGTTGCGTTAAGCCAACACCCGGCAGCGTTAGG
GACCGTCGCTGTCAAGTATCAGGACATGATCGCAGCGTTGCCAGAGGCGACACACGAAGCGATCGTTGGC
GTCGGCAAACAGTGGTCCGGCGCACGCGCTCTGGAGGCCTTGCTCACGGTGGCGGGAGAGTTGAGAGGTC
CACCGTTACAGTTGGACACAGGCCAACTTCTCAAGATTGCAAAACGTGGCGGCGTGACCGCAGTGGAGGC
AGTGCATGCATGGCGCAATGCACTGACGGGTGCCCCGCTCAAGGAGACGGGCGCCGCTACAGGGCGCGTC
CCATTCGCCATTCAGGCTGCGCAACTGTTGGGAAGGGCGATCGGTGCGGGCCTCTTCGCTATTACGCCAG
CTGGCGAAAGGGGGATGTGCTGCAAGGCGATTAAGTTGGGTAACGCCAGGGTTTTCCCAGTCACGACGTT
GTAAAACGACGGCCAGTGAGCGCGCGTAATACGACTCACTATAGGGCGAATTGGGTACCGGGCCCCCCCT
CGAGGTCCTCCAGCTTTTGTTCCCTTTAGTGAGGGTTAATTGCGCGCTTGGCGTAATCATGGTCATAGCT
GTTTCCTGTGTGAAATTGTTATCCGCTCACAATTCCACACAACATACGAGCCGGAAGCATAAAGTGTAAA
GCCTGGGGTGCCTAATGAGTGAGCTAACTCACATTAATTGCGTTGCGCTCACTGCCCGCTTTCCACCGGT
CGTCTCCACCCCTGAGCAGGTAGTGGCTATTGCATCCAACGGAGGGGGCAGACCCGCACTGGAGTCA
Features (pLannotate 1.2.2; 21 found; start..end, strand, type, name):
    118..453     +  CDS            dddA (fragment): DDDA_BURC1 - Experimental evidence at protein level: Swiss-Prot protein existence level 1. Toxic component of a toxin-immunity protein module, which functions as a cellular contact-dependent growth inhibition (CDI) system. CDI modules allow bacteria to communicate with and inhibit the growth of closely related neighboring bacteria in a contact-dependent fashion. Bacteria that have this module inhibit or kill bacteria without it, giving them a growth advantage. Probably specifically inhibited by cognate immunity protein DddI (Probable). The C-terminal 163 residue fragment has double-stranded DN
    463..711     +  CDS            UGI: UNGI_BPPB2 - Experimental evidence at protein level: Swiss-Prot protein existence level 1. This protein binds specifically and reversibly to the host uracil-DNA glycosylase, preventing removal of uracil residues from PBS2 DNA by the host uracil-excision repair system. From Bacillus phage PBS2 (Bacteriophage PBS2).
    736..835     -  protein_bind   attL2: mutant version of attL; recombination site for the Gateway® LR reaction LR Clonase™
    866..884     -  promoter       T7 promoter: promoter for bacteriophage T7 RNA polymerase
   1018..1827    +  CDS            KanR: aminoglycoside phosphotransferase; aph(3')-Ia; confers resistance to kanamycin in bacteria or G418 (Geneticin®) in eukaryotes
   1974..2562    +  rep_origin     ori: high-copy-number ColE1/pMB1/pBR322/pUC origin of replication
   2745..2837    +  CDS            lacI (fragment): lac repressor; lacI; The lac repressor binds to the lac operator to inhibit transcription in E. coli. This inhibition can be relieved by adding lactose or isopropyl-β-D-thiogalactopyranoside (IPTG).
   2892..2919    -  terminator     rrnB T2 terminator: transcription terminator T2 from the E. coli rrnB gene
   3051..3094    +  terminator     rrnB T1 terminator: Escherichia coli rrnB; transcription terminator T1 from the E. coli rrnB gene
   3141..3177    -  CDS            lacZα (fragment): LacZα fragment of β-galactosidase; lacZ fragment
   3194..3289    +  protein_bind   attL3: mutant version of attL; recombination site for the Gateway® LR reaction LR Clonase™
   3349..3759    +  CDS            avrXa10 (fragment): AVX10_XANOO - Experimental evidence at protein level: Swiss-Prot protein existence level 1. Avirulence protein. Induces the hypersensitive response (HR)in rice plants carrying the resistance gene Xa10. Activity depends on the presence of the core repeat domains; replacement with repeat domains from other proteins (AvrBs3 of X.euvesicatoria (AC P14727) or AvrXa7 of this organism) does not elicit the HR. Probably acts as a transcription factor in its host plant (rice) to induce plant resistance or disease. From Xanthomonas oryzae pv. oryzae.
   3761..3779    -  rep_origin     f1 ori (fragment): f1 bacteriophage origin of replication; arrow indicates direction of (+) strand synthesis
   3784..3939    -  CDS            lacZα (fragment): LacZα fragment of β-galactosidase; lacZ fragment
   3947..3965    +  promoter       T7 promoter: promoter for bacteriophage T7 RNA polymerase
   3974..3997    -  misc_feature   MCS (fragment): pBluescript multiple cloning site
   4013..4031    -  promoter       T3 promoter: promoter for bacteriophage T3 RNA polymerase
   4076..4092    -  protein_bind   lac operator: The lac repressor binds to the lac operator to inhibit transcription in E. coli. This inhibition can be relieved by adding lactose or isopropyl-β-D-thiogalactopyranoside (IPTG). lac repressor encoded by lacI
   4100..4130    -  promoter       lac promoter: promoter for the E. coli lac operon
   4145..4166    -  protein_bind   CAP binding site: CAP binding activates transcription in the presence of cAMP. E. coli catabolite activator protein
   4265..117     +  CDS            avrBs3 (fragment) (across the origin): AVRB3_XANEU - Experimental evidence at protein level: Swiss-Prot protein existence level 1. Avirulence protein. Acts as a transcription factor in C.annuum plants. In susceptible plants lacking the Bs3 resistance gene induces expression of a number of genes, including genes homologous to a family of auxin-induced genes, alpha-expansin genes, pectate lyase, anthocyanidin glucoside rhamnosyl transferase and at least one transcription factor, UPA20. Their expression leads to plant hypertrophy in mesophyll cells, probably mainly mediated by UPA20 (PubMed:17962565). In resistant plants induces the h
