[The description below was written by a language model from this plasmid's Addgene catalogue record and pLannotate feature annotations shown in this document.]
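Description:
E3_pENTR_L3-L2_NG_G1397-DddtoxA-N is a 4,267-nt Multisite Gateway entry clone used to build ptpTALECD vectors, the TALE-guided cytidine deaminases developed for base editing of the plastid genome in Arabidopsis thaliana. It is propagated in E. coli as a high-copy plasmid with a ColE1/pUC-type origin and is selected with kanamycin through the KanR (aph(3')-Ia) gene. rrnB T1 and T2 terminators lie upstream of the cassette, as is typical of pENTR backbones. The catalogue lists the backbone as "PINII" without further explanation.

The payload lies between attL3 and attL2, so an LR Clonase reaction can move it into a destination vector together with other entry clones. No eukaryotic or plant promoter or organelle-targeting sequence is annotated within this interval; these would presumably be supplied by other components of the assembly, although the record does not say so. Reading from attL3, the cassette starts with a TALE N-terminal region (annotated by homology to AvrXa10). Next comes a lacZα segment with lac promoter, operator and pBluescript MCS remnants, which looks like a placeholder at the position where the TALE repeat array is inserted. A TALE C-terminal segment (AvrBs3 homology) follows, then a fragment of the Burkholderia cenocepacia DddA double-stranded DNA cytidine deaminase, and finally the phage PBS2 uracil glycosylase inhibitor (UGI). The name suggests the N-terminal half of DddA split at G1397, and "NG" probably refers to the last half-repeat's RVD, though the record does not define it.

According to the depositor, the plasmid expresses one "hand" of the pTALECD-UGI pair and serves as the final-step recipient when TALE repeats are assembled with the Platinum Gate TALEN Kit. A partner construct carrying the complementary deaminase half would be needed to reconstitute activity at the target site.
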