Addgene plasmid #171735: E3_pENTR_L3-L2_NG_G1397-DddtoxA-N
Purpose: ptpTALECD vector assembly, Entry clone 1 with attL2 and L3
Depositing lab: Shin-ichi Arimura. Depositing organization: University of Tokyo, Graduate School of Agricultural and Life Sciences. Publication: Targeted base editing in the plastid genome of Arabidopsis thaliana. Nakazato I, Okuno M, Yamamoto H, Tamura Y, Itoh T, Shikanai T, Takanashi H, Tsutsumi N, Arimura SI. Nat Plants. 2021 Jul;7(7):906-913. doi: 10.1038/s41477-021-00954-6. Epub 2021 Jul 1. PubMed 34211131.
Backbone
  Vector backbone: PINII
  Vector type: Multisite Gateway entry vector
Growth in bacteria
  Bacterial resistance: Kanamycin, 50 μg/mL
  Growth temperature: 37°C
  Growth strain: DH5alpha
  Copy number: High Copy
Gene/Insert
  Gene/Insert name: C- and N termini of TALEN, half of cytidine deaminase domain of dddA of Burkholderia cenocepacia, uracil glycosylase inhibitor
  Species: Synthetic
  Cloning method: Ligation Independent Cloning
Terms and licenses: Academic/Nonprofit Terms; Industry Terms: Not Available to Industry
Depositor comments: Multisite Gateway entry vector to express one hand of pTALECD-UGI. Use th Platinum Gate TALEN Kit (Kit # 1000000054 ) for assembling of TALE repeats, in which use this plasmid in the last step.
How to cite: E3_pENTR_L3-L2_NG_G1397-DddtoxA-N was a gift from Shin-ichi Arimura (Addgene plasmid # 171735 ; http://n2t.net/addgene:171735 ; RRID:Addgene_171735)
